>Addgene plasmid #244046 | H2B_mCherry_HA | addgene full sequence | sequence record 491015 | Addgene NGS Result
GACGGATCGGGAGATCTCCCGATCCCCTATGGTGCACTCTCAGTACAATCTGCTCTGATGCCGCATAGTT
AAGCCAGTATCTGCTCCCTGCTTGTGTGTTGGAGGTCGCTGAGTAGTGCGCGAGCAAAATTTAAGCTACA
ACAAGGCAAGGCTTGACCGACAATTGCATGAAGAATCTGCTTAGGGTTAGGCGTTTTGCGCTGCTTCGCG
ATGTACGGGCCAGATATACGCGTTGACATTGATTATTGACTAGTTATTAATAGTAATCAATTACGGGGTC
ATTAGTTCATAGCCCATATATGGAGTTCCGCGTTACATAACTTACGGTAAATGGCCCGCCTGGCTGACCG
CCCAACGACCCCCGCCCATTGACGTCAATAATGACGTATGTTCCCATAGTAACGCCAATAGGGACTTTCC
ATTGACGTCAATGGGTGGAGTATTTACGGTAAACTGCCCACTTGGCAGTACATCAAGTGTATCATATGCC
AAGTACGCCCCCTATTGACGTCAATGACGGTAAATGGCCCGCCTGGCATTATGCCCAGTACATGACCTTA
TGGGACTTTCCTACTTGGCAGTACATCTACGTATTAGTCATCGCTATTACCATGGTGATGCGGTTTTGGC
AGTACATCAATGGGCGTGGATAGCGGTTTGACTCACGGGGATTTCCAAGTCTCCACCCCATTGACGTCAA
TGGGAGTTTGTTTTGGCACCAAAATCAACGGGACTTTCCAAAATGTCGTAACAACTCCGCCCCATTGACG
CAAATGGGCGGTAGGCGTGTACGGTGGGAGGTCTATATAAGCAGAGCTCTCCCTATCAGTGATAGAGATC
TCCCTATCAGTGATAGAGATCGTCGACGAGCTCGTTTAGTGAACCGTCAGATCGCCTGGAGACGCCATCC
ACGCTGTTTTGACCTCCATAGAAGACACCGGGACCGATCCAGCCTCCGGACTCTAGCGTTTAAACTTAAG
CTTGGTACCGAGCTCGGATCGTACCGCCACCATGCCAGAGCCAGCGAAGTCTGCTCCCGCCCCGAAAAAG
GGCTCCAAGAAGGCGGTGACTAAGGCGCAGAAGAAAGGCGGCAAGAAGCGCAAGCGCAGCCGCAAGGAGA
GCTATTCCATCTATGTGTACAAGGTTCTGAAGCAGGTCCACCCTGACACCGGCATTTCGTCCAAGGCCAT
GGGCATCATGAATTCGTTTGTGAACGACATTTTCGAGCGCATCGCAGGTGAGGCTTCCCGCCTGGCGCAT
TACAACAAGCGCTCGACCATCACCTCCAGGGAGATCCAGACGGCCGTGCGCCTGCTGCTGCCTGGGGAGT
TGGCCAAGCACGCCGTGTCCGAGGGTACTAAGGCCATCACCAAGTACACCAGCGCTAAGGATCAATTCGG
TGTGAGCAAGGGCGAGGAGGATAACATGGCCATCATCAAGGAGTTCATGCGCTTCAAGGTGCACATGGAG
GGCTCCGTGAACGGCCACGAGTTCGAGATCGAGGGCGAGGGCGAGGGCCGCCCCTACGAGGGCACCCAGA
CCGCCAAGCTGAAGGTGACCAAGGGTGGCCCCCTGCCCTTCGCCTGGGACATCCTGTCCCCTCAGTTCAT
GTACGGCTCCAAGGCCTACGTGAAGCACCCCGCCGACATCCCCGACTACTTGAAGCTGTCCTTCCCCGAG
GGCTTCAAGTGGGAGCGCGTGATGAACTTCGAGGACGGCGGCGTGGTGACCGTGACCCAGGACTCCTCCC
TGCAGGACGGCGAGTTCATCTACAAGGTGAAGCTGCGCGGCACCAACTTCCCCTCCGACGGCCCCGTAAT
GCAGAAGAAGACCATGGGCTGGGAGGCCTCCTCCGAGCGGATGTACCCCGAGGACGGCGCCCTGAAGGGC
GAGATCAAGCAGAGGCTGAAGCTGAAGGACGGCGGCCACTACGACGCTGAGGTCAAGACCACCTACAAGG
CCAAGAAGCCCGTGCAGCTGCCCGGCGCCTACAACGTCAACATCAAGTTGGACATCACCTCCCACAACGA
GGACTACACCATCGTGGAACAGTACGAACGCGCCGAGGGCCGCCACTCCACCGGCGGCATGGACGAGCTG
TACAAGGGTGGTGGTGGCGCGGCCGCAGATCGATCGATCACGCGTGCCACCATGACTAGTTTTGTACAAA
GCGGTCCGTACCCATACGATGTTCCAGATTACGCTACCGCGGTAAACATATGGATCGATCATAATACTCG
AGTCTAGAGGGCCCGTTTAAACCCGCTGATCAGCCTCGACTGTGCCTTCTAGTTGCCAGCCATCTGTTGT
TTGCCCCTCCCCCGTGCCTTCCTTGACCCTGGAAGGTGCCACTCCCACTGTCCTTTCCTAATAAAATGAG
GAAATTGCATCGCATTGTCTGAGTAGGTGTCATTCTATTCTGGGGGGTGGGGTGGGGCAGGACAGCAAGG
GGGAGGATTGGGAAGACAATAGCAGGCATGCTGGGGATGCGGTGGGCTCTATGGCTTCTGAGGCGGAAAG
AACCAGCTGGGGCTCTAGGGGGTATCCCC
[124 nt withheld, positions 2550-2673]
C
[91 nt withheld, positions 2675-2765]
A
[49 nt withheld, positions 2767-2815]
CCTTTGACGTTGGAGTCCACGTTCTTT
[37 nt withheld, positions 2843-2879]
ACCCTATCTCGGTCTATTCTTTTGATTTATAAGGGATTTTGCCGATTTCGGCCTATTGGTTAAAAAATGA
GCTGATTTAACAAAAATTTAACGCGAATTAATTCTGTGGAATGTGTGTCAGTTAGGGTGTGGAAAGTCCC
CAGGCTCCCCAGCAGGCAGAAGTATGCAAAGCATGCATCTCAATTAGTCAGCAACCAGGTGTGGAAAGTC
CCCAGGCTCCCCAGCAGGCAGAAGTATGCAAAGCATGCATCTCAATTAGTCAGCAACCATAGTCCCGCCC
CTAACTCCGCCCATCCCGCCCCTAACTCCGCCCAGTTCCGCCCATTCTCCGCCCCATGGCTGACTAATTT
TTTTTATTTATGCAGAGGCCGAGGCCGCCTCTGCCTCTGAGCTATTCCAGAAGTAGTGAGGAGGCTTTTT
TGGAGGCCTAGGCTTTTGCAAAAAGCTCCCGGGAGCTTGTATATCCATTTTCGGATCTGATCAGCACGTG
TTGACAATTAATCATCGGCATAGTATATCGGCATAGTATAATACGACAAGGTGAGGAACTAAACCATGGC
CAAGTTGACCAGTGCCGTTCCGGTGCTCACCGCGCGCGACGTCGCCGGAGCGGTCGAGTTCTGGACCGAC
CGGCTCGGGTTCTCCCGGGACTTCGTGGAGGACGACTTCGCCGGTGTGGTCCGGGACGACGTGACCCTGT
TCATCAGCGCGGTCCAGGACCAGGTGGTGCCGGACAACACCCTGGCCTGGGTGTGGGTGCGCGGCCTGGA
CGAGCTGTACGCCGAGTGGTCGGAGGTCGTGTCCACGAACTTCCGGGACGCCTCCGGGCCGGCCATGACC
GAGATCGGCGAGCAGCCGTGGGGGCGGGAGTTCGCCCTGCGCGACCCGGCCGGCAACTGCGTGCACTTCG
TGGCCGAGGAGCAGGACTGACACGTGCTACGAGATTTCGATTCCACCGCCGCCTTCTATGAAAGGTTGGG
CTTCGGAATCGTTTTCCGGGACGCCGGCTGGATGATCCTCCAGCGCGGGGATCTCATGCTGGAGTTCTTC
GCCCACCCCAACTTGTTTATTGCAGCTTATAATGGTTACAAATAAAGCAATAGCATCACAAATTTCACAA
ATAAAGCATTTTTTTCACTGCATTCTAGTTGTGGTTTGTCCAAACTCATCAATGTATCTTATCATGTCTG
TATACCGTCGACCTCTAGCTAGAGCTTGGCGTAATCATGGTCATAGCTGTTTCCTGTGTGAAATTGTTAT
CCGCTCACAATTCCACACAACATACGAGCCGGAAGCATAAAGTGTAAAGCCTGGGGTGCCTAATGAGTGA
GCTAACTCACATTAATTGCGTTGCGCTCACTGCCCGCTTTCCAGTCGGGAAACCTGTCGTGCCAGCTGCA
TTAATGAATCGGCCAACGCGCGGGGAGAGGCGGTTTGCGTATTGGGCGCTCTTCCGCTTCCTCGCTCACT
GACTCGCTGCGCTCGGTCGTTCGGCTGCGGCGAGCGGTATCAGCTCACTCAAAGGCGGTAATACGGTTAT
CCACAGAATCAGGGGATAACGCAGGAAAGAACATGTGAGCAAAAGGCCAGCAAAAGGCCAGGAACCGTAA
AAAGGCCGCGTTGCTGGCGTTTTTCCATAGGCTCCGCCCCCCTGACGAGCATCACAAAAATCGACGCTCA
AGTCAGAGGTGGCGAAACCCGACAGGACTATAAAGATACCAGGCGTTTCCCCCTGGAAGCTCCCTCGTGC
GCTCTCCTGTTCCGACCCTGCCGCTTACCGGATACCTGTCCGCCTTTCTCCCTTCGGGAAGCGTGGCGCT
TTCTCATAGCTCACGCTGTAGGTATCTCAGTTCGGTGTAGGTCGTTCGCTCCAAGCTGGGCTGTGTGCAC
GAACCCCCCGTTCAGCCCGACCGCTGCGCCTTATCCGGTAACTATCGTCTTGAGTCCAACCCGGTAAGAC
ACGACTTATCGCCACTGGCAGCAGCCACTGGTAACAGGATTAGCAGAGCGAGGTATGTAGGCGGTGCTAC
AGAGTTCTTGAAGTGGTGGCCTAACTACGGCTACACTAGAAGAACAGTATTTGGTATCTGCGCTCTGCTG
AAGCCAGTTACCTTCGGAAAAAGAGTTGGTAGCTCTTGATCCGGCAAACAAACCACCGCTGGTAGCGGTG
GTTTTTTTGTTTGCAAGCAGCAGATTACGCGCAGAAAAAAAGGATCTCAAGAAGATCCTTTGATCTTTTC
TACGGGGTCTGACGCTCAGTGGAACGAAAACTCACGTTAAGGGATTTTGGTCATGAGATTATCAAAAAGG
ATCTTCACCTAGATCCTTTTAAATTAAAAATGAAGTTTTAAATCAATCTAAAGTATATATGAGTAAACTT
GGTCTGACAGTTACCAATGCTTAATCAGTGAGGCACCTATCTCAGCGATCTGTCTATTTCGTTCATCCAT
AGTTGCCTGACTCCCCGTCGTGTAGATAACTACGATACGGGAGGGCTTACCATCTGGCCCCAGTGCTGCA
ATGATACCGCGAGACCCACGCTCACCGGCTCCAGATTTATCAGCAATAAACCAGCCAGCCGGAAGGGCCG
AGCGCAGAAGTGGTCCTGCAACTTTATCCGCCTCCATCCAGTCTATTAATTGTTGCCGGGAAGCTAGAGT
AAGTAGTTCGCCAGTTAATAGTTTGCGCAACGTTGTTGCCATTGCTACAGGCATCGTGGTGTCACGCTCG
TCGTTTGGTATGGCTTCATTCAGCTCCGGTTCCCAACGATCAAGGCGAGTTACATGATCCCCCATGTTGT
GCAAAAAAGCGGTTAGCTCCTTCGGTCCTCCGATCGTTGTCAGAAGTAAGTTGGCCGCAGTGTTATCACT
CATGGTTATGGCAGCACTGCATAATTCTCTTACTGTCATGCCATCCGTAAGATGCTTTTCTGTGACTGGT
GAGTACTCAACCAAGTCATTCTGAGAATAGTGTATGCGGCGACCGAGTTGCTCTTGCCCGGCGTCAATAC
GGGATAATACCGCGCCACATAGCAGAACTTTAAAAGTGCTCATCATTGGAAAACGTTCTTCGGGGCGAAA
ACTCTCAAGGATCTTACCGCTGTTGAGATCCAGTTCGATGTAACCCACTCGTGCACCCAACTGATCTTCA
GCATCTTTTACTTTCACCAGCGTTTCTGGGTGAGCAAAAACAGGAAGGCAAAATGCCGCAAAAAAGGGAA
TAAGGGCGACACGGAAATGTTGAATACTCATACTCTTCCTTTTTCAATATTATTGAAGCATTTATCAGGG
TTATTGTCTCATGAGCGGATACATATTTGAATGTATTTAGAAAAATAAACAAATAGGGGTTCCGCGCACA
TTTCCCCGAAAAGTGCCACCTGACGTC
Features (pLannotate 1.2.2; 24 found; start..end, strand, type, name):
     28..80      -  misc_feature   bom (fragment): basis of mobility region from pBR322
    235..614     +  enhancer       CMV enhancer: human cytomegalovirus immediate early enhancer
    615..818     +  promoter       CMV promoter: human cytomegalovirus (CMV) immediate early promoter
    820..839     +  promoter       PLtetO-1 promoter (fragment): modified phage lambda PL promoter with tet operator sites (Lutz and Bujard, 1997)
    841..860     +  promoter       PLtetO-1 promoter (fragment): modified phage lambda PL promoter with tet operator sites (Lutz and Bujard, 1997)
    868..901     +  promoter       TRE3GV promoter (fragment): 3rd-generation Tet-responsive promoter that can be activated by binding of Tet-On® 3G, optimized for retroviral and lentiviral vectors
   1012..1389    +  CDS            H2B: human histone H2B; HIST1H2BJ
   1402..2106    +  CDS            mCherry: mCherry is a basic (constitutively fluorescent) red fluorescent protein published in 2004, derived from Discosoma sp.. It is reported to be a very rapidly-maturing monomer with low acid sensitivity.
   2179..2205    +  CDS            3xHA (fragment): three tandem HA epitope tags
   2280..2504    +  polyA_signal   bGH poly(A) signal: bovine growth hormone polyadenylation signal
   2508..2529    +  promoter       SV40 promoter (fragment): SV40 enhancer and early promoter
   2550..2978    +  rep_origin     f1 ori (sequence partly withheld): f1 bacteriophage origin of replication; arrow indicates direction of (+) strand synthesis
   2992..3321    +  promoter       SV40 promoter: SV40 enhancer and early promoter
   3369..3416    +  promoter       EM7 promoter: synthetic bacterial promoter&nbsp
   3435..3809    +  CDS            BleoR: antibiotic-binding protein; Sh ble from Streptoalloteichus hindustanus; confers resistance to bleomycin, phleomycin, and Zeocin™
   3819..3944    +  CDS            ble (fragment): BLE_KLEPN - Experimental evidence at protein level: Swiss-Prot protein existence level 1. Binding protein with a strong affinity to the bleomycin family of antibiotics. Binds to CL990; an antimitotic-antibiotic compound. From Klebsiella pneumoniae.
   3939..4060    +  polyA_signal   SV40 poly(A) signal: SV40 polyadenylation signal
   4133..4149    -  protein_bind   lac operator: The lac repressor binds to the lac operator to inhibit transcription in E. coli. This inhibition can be relieved by adding lactose or isopropyl-β-D-thiogalactopyranoside (IPTG). lac repressor encoded by lacI
   4157..4187    -  promoter       lac promoter: promoter for the E. coli lac operon
   4202..4223    -  protein_bind   CAP binding site: CAP binding activates transcription in the presence of cAMP. E. coli catabolite activator protein
   4236..4328    -  CDS            lacI (fragment): lac repressor; lacI; The lac repressor binds to the lac operator to inhibit transcription in E. coli. This inhibition can be relieved by adding lactose or isopropyl-β-D-thiogalactopyranoside (IPTG).
   4511..5099    -  rep_origin     ori: high-copy-number ColE1/pMB1/pBR322/pUC origin of replication
   5270..6130    -  CDS            AmpR: β-lactamase; bla; confers resistance to ampicillin, carbenicillin, and related antibiotics
   6131..6235    -  promoter       AmpR promoter: bla
