[The description below was written by a language model from this plasmid's Addgene catalogue record and pLannotate feature annotations shown in this document.]
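Description:
H2B_mCherry_HA is a mammalian expression plasmid built on the pcDNA4TO backbone (6,266 nt in the sequenced record). It is propagated in E. coli through a high-copy ColE1/pUC-type origin with ampicillin selection from the AmpR (β-lactamase) cassette. It also carries an f1 origin for single-stranded DNA production. A second marker cassette places the Sh ble gene (BleoR) under tandem SV40 early and EM7 promoters, followed by an SV40 polyadenylation signal. This arrangement allows Zeocin/bleomycin-family selection in either mammalian cells or bacteria.

The payload is a fusion of human histone H2B (HIST1H2BJ) to the monomeric red fluorescent protein mCherry, with an HA epitope at the C terminus. The annotation tool labels the tag as a 27-nt fragment of 3xHA, which is the length of a single HA copy and agrees with the stated purpose of displaying one HA tag. Expression is driven by the CMV immediate-early enhancer and promoter and terminated by the bGH poly(A) signal. Just downstream of the CMV promoter are two short matches to tet operator-containing promoters, which correspond to the tet operator sites typical of this backbone. Transcription should therefore be constitutive in ordinary cells and repressible, tetracycline-inducible, in cells that express the Tet repressor.

Because H2B is incorporated into nucleosomes, the fusion tethers mCherry and the HA peptide to chromatin, giving a red nuclear marker that presents a single short epitope at a defined location. According to the record, it serves to anchor mCherry-1xHA to the chromatin or nucleus. The associated work concerns protein manipulation through single copies of short peptide tags, so it would suit testing whether HA-binding reagents are recruited to the nucleus.
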