Addgene plasmid #244046: H2B_mCherry_HA
Purpose: anchoring mCherry-1x HA to the chromatin/nucleus
Depositing lab: Markus Affolter. Depositing organization: University of Basel. Publication: Protein manipulation using single copies of short peptide tags in cultured cells and in Drosophila melanogaster. Vigano MA, Ell CM, Kustermann MMM, Aguilar G, Matsuda S, Zhao N, Stasevich TJ, Affolter M, Pyrowolakis G. Development. 2021 Mar 16;148(6):dev191700. doi: 10.1242/dev.191700. PubMed 33593816.
Backbone
  Vector backbone: pcDNA4TO
  Vector type: Mammalian Expression
Growth in bacteria
  Bacterial resistance: Ampicillin, 100 μg/mL
  Growth temperature: 37°C
  Growth strain: DH5alpha
  Copy number: High Copy
Gene/Insert
  Gene/Insert name: HIST1H2BJ-mCherry-HA
  Species: H. sapiens (human)
  Tag / fusion protein: HA (C terminal on insert)
  Cloning method: Restriction Enzyme; 5′ cloning site Unknown (unknown if destroyed)
Terms and licenses: Academic/Nonprofit Terms; Industry Terms: Not Available to Industry
How to cite: H2B_mCherry_HA was a gift from Markus Affolter (Addgene plasmid # 244046 ; http://n2t.net/addgene:244046 ; RRID:Addgene_244046)
